>Addgene plasmid #21325 | pBSKS Notch4 | addgene partial sequence | sequence record 27148 | 21325 with T7
GAGCCGGATCTTAATTAATTAAGGCCCTGGACCCAAAGAAGCGTAATCTGGAACATCATATGGGTAGGCC
ATGGAGTTCAGATTTCTTACAACCGAGTTTAAGGGAATCTCTTGGTGAACTGGAAGACCCCAGGCAACTT
GAGGGGATCCACGTTCTGGGGACGGGGTCAGGCTGGGAGGCGGGATCGGCGCACTGCAGGCGGAGCCGCA
GGCTTCCAGGGCCACCCAGTCGCGAGGCCAGTCATCCTGTGATGCCCTAGCCCCGCGTCGTCCACGGGAG
CCCGCGGAGAACCTGCGGCCGCGCGTGGTGGGGCCTCCGCAGCTTCCAGATCGGCTCCGGCAGCGAGCAT
ACACCTTCCCTCCGCGCGCTCCCAAGTCCACCGACCAAGTGCNAGCCTGCAGACAGGCTCCGCCCCCGCG
CGGGCGCGCTCCCGCAGACAGCGTCCGGCAGCGCGGCGCGGCCCCGCCCCCCGGCGTGGTGCGTGCGTGC
GCAC
