[The description below was written by a language model from this plasmid's Addgene catalogue record.]
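Description:
pBSKS Notch4 is a bacterial cloning plasmid that carries the mouse (M. musculus) Notch4 cDNA in the pBluescript KS (pBSKS) backbone. The backbone is about 2.9 kb and the insert is recorded as 6,677 bp, giving a construct of roughly 9.6 kb. It is maintained as a high-copy plasmid in E. coli under ampicillin selection. No feature table accompanies the record. Elements usually associated with pBluescript-type phagemids (a pUC-derived origin, an f1 origin, a polylinker within lacZα flanked by T3 and T7 phage promoters) can only be assumed from general knowledge of the backbone and are not confirmed here.

The insert was introduced by restriction enzyme cloning, but the sites used and the insert orientation are not stated. Notch4, also known as Int-3, encodes a member of the Notch family of transmembrane receptors. The associated publication describes it as a mammary proto-oncogene and an endothelial cell-specific mammalian Notch gene. The record lists no epitope tags, fusion partners, mutations or reporter genes, and it names no eukaryotic promoter. This fits the vector's classification as a cloning vector and not an expression construct.

The plasmid is therefore best regarded as a source clone for the Notch4 cDNA. It could serve as a template for subcloning into expression or viral vectors, for PCR amplification or mutagenesis, or for making probes. If the standard phage promoters are present, it could also be used for in vitro transcription. The record does not specify an intended application.
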