Addgene plasmid #21325: pBSKS Notch4
Depositing lab: Jan Kitajewski. Depositing organization: Columbia University. Publication: Notch4/int-3, a mammary proto-oncogene, is an endothelial cell-specific mammalian Notch gene. Uyttendaele H, Marazzi G, Wu G, Yan Q, Sassoon D, Kitajewski J. Development. 1996 Jul . 122(7):2251-9. PubMed 8681805.
Backbone
  Vector backbone: pBSKS
  Backbone manufacturer: Stratagene
  Backbone size w/o insert (bp): 2900
  Vector type: Cloning Vector
Growth in bacteria
  Bacterial resistance: Ampicillin, 100 μg/mL
  Growth temperature: 37°C
  Growth strain: DH5alpha
  Copy number: High Copy
Gene/Insert
  Gene/Insert name: Notch4
  Species: M. musculus (mouse)
  Insert size (bp): 6677
  GenBank ID: U43691
  Entrez Gene: Notch4 (a.k.a. Int-3, Int3, N4)
  Cloning method: Restriction Enzyme
  Sequencing primers: 5′ N/A
Terms and licenses: Academic/Nonprofit Terms; Industry Terms: Not Available to Industry
How to cite: pBSKS Notch4 was a gift from Jan Kitajewski (Addgene plasmid # 21325 ; http://n2t.net/addgene:21325 ; RRID:Addgene_21325)
